Addgene plasmid #108375: pcDNA5/FRT/TO-globin_del5UTR_WT-xrRNA-4H
Purpose: FRT integration of wild type beta-globin reporter; enables detection of 5'-3' decay intermediates (xrFrag) and allows detection via northern blot (4H binding sites)
Depositing lab: Niels Gehring. Depositing organization: Universitaet zu Koeln. Publication: Interrogating the degradation pathways of unstable mRNAs with XRN1-resistant sequences. Boehm V, Gerbracht JV, Marx MC, Gehring NH. Nat Commun. 2016 Dec 5;7:13691. doi: 10.1038/ncomms13691. PubMed 27917860.
Backbone
  Vector backbone: pcDNA5/FRT/TO
  Backbone manufacturer: Thermo Fisher Scientific
  Vector type: Mammalian Expression
  Selectable markers: Hygromycin
Growth in bacteria
  Bacterial resistance: Ampicillin, 100 μg/mL
  Growth temperature: 37°C
  Growth strain: DH5alpha
  Copy number: High Copy
Gene/Insert
  Gene/Insert name: Wild type beta-globin reporter with MVE xrRNA and 4H probe binding sites
  Species: H. sapiens (human)
  Promoter: CMV
  Cloning method: Restriction Enzyme; 5′ cloning site NheI (unknown if destroyed); 3′ cloning site NotI (unknown if destroyed)
  Sequencing primers: 5′ CGCAAATGGGCGGTAGGCGTG; 3′ TAGAAGGCACAGTCGAGG
Terms and licenses: Academic/Nonprofit Terms; Industry Terms: Not Available to Industry
Depositor comments: Please see depositor's genbank file in Supplemental Documents for full annotation of the plasmid
How to cite: pcDNA5/FRT/TO-globin_del5UTR_WT-xrRNA-4H was a gift from Niels Gehring (Addgene plasmid # 108375 ; http://n2t.net/addgene:108375 ; RRID:Addgene_108375)
