[The description below was written by a language model from this plasmid's Addgene catalogue record and pLannotate feature annotations shown in this document.]
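Description:
pcDNA5/FRT/TO-globin_del5UTR_WT-xrRNA-4H is a mammalian expression plasmid built on the pcDNA5/FRT/TO backbone. It is designed for site-specific, FLP-mediated integration of a human beta-globin mRNA reporter into host cell lines that carry a genomic FRT site. In bacteria it is maintained at high copy through a ColE1/pUC-type origin and selected with ampicillin (AmpR). The backbone carries an FRT site directly upstream of a hygromycin resistance coding sequence followed by an SV40 poly(A) signal. In this backbone design, HygR is normally expressed only after correct recombination into the genomic FRT locus, which allows hygromycin selection of stable integrants.

The reporter is driven by the CMV enhancer/promoter. This is followed by short tet operator-like hits in the automated annotation, consistent with the tetracycline-regulated "TO" promoter, which gives inducible expression in cells that express Tet repressor. Downstream lies the wild type beta-globin gene, annotated as HBB coding fragments separated by beta-globin intron sequence, so the transcript is spliced. The name indicates a 5′ UTR deletion, though the record gives no further detail. The lemur, monkey and squirrel HBB labels are homology matches from the annotation tool, and the catalogue lists the insert as human.

After the coding region comes a flavivirus exoribonuclease-resistant RNA element (MVE xrRNA). It stalls XRN1, so 5′–3′ decay leaves a stable intermediate called the xrFrag. Four repeated beta-globin-derived segments follow and correspond to the 4H probe binding sites used for sensitive northern blot detection. The bGH poly(A) signal terminates the transcript. The construct is used to study mRNA degradation pathways, and the wild type version presumably serves as a reference for other reporter variants.
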