Features (pLannotate 1.2.2; 37 found; start..end, strand, type, name):
      4..383     +  enhancer       CMV enhancer: human cytomegalovirus immediate early enhancer
    384..587     +  promoter       CMV promoter: human cytomegalovirus (CMV) immediate early promoter
    589..608     +  promoter       PLtetO-1 promoter (fragment): modified phage lambda PL promoter with tet operator sites (Lutz and Bujard, 1997)
    610..629     +  promoter       PLtetO-1 promoter (fragment): modified phage lambda PL promoter with tet operator sites (Lutz and Bujard, 1997)
    637..670     +  promoter       TRE3GV promoter (fragment): 3rd-generation Tet-responsive promoter that can be activated by binding of Tet-On® 3G, optimized for retroviral and lentiviral vectors
    762..857     +  CDS            HBB (fragment): HBB_HUMAN - Experimental evidence at protein level: Swiss-Prot protein existence level 1. [Spinorphin]: functions as an endogenous inhibitor of enkephalin-degrading enzymes such as DPP3, and as a selective antagonist of the P2RX3 receptor which is involved in pain signaling, these properties implicate it as a regulator of pain and inflammation. From Homo sapiens (Human).
    889..1203    +  CDS            HBB (fragment): HBB_HAPGR - Experimental evidence at protein level: Swiss-Prot protein existence level 1. Involved in oxygen transport from the lung to the various peripheral tissues. From Hapalemur griseus (Gray gentle lemur) (Eastern lesser bamboo lemur).
   1207..1295    +  intron         β-globin intron (fragment): internally truncated intron from human β-globin
   1665..2056    +  intron         β-globin intron (fragment): internally truncated intron from human β-globin
   2060..2182    +  CDS            HBB: HBB_COLGU - Experimental evidence at transcript level: Swiss-Prot protein existence level 2. Involved in oxygen transport from the lung to the various peripheral tissues. From Colobus guereza (Mantled guereza) (Eastern black-and-white colobus monkey).
   2186..2211    +  polyA_signal   β-globin poly(A) (fragment): human β-globin polyadenylation signal
   2217..2264    +  CDS            VN155(I152L) (fragment): improved N-terminal fragment of mVenus for use in bimolecular fluorescence complementation (BiFC) (Kodama and Hu, 2010)
   2271..2349    +  ncRNA          Flavi xrRNA: Accession: RF03547 - General Flavivirus exoribonuclease-resistant RNA element
   2431..2499    +  ncRNA          Flavivirus SLIV (fragment): Accession: RF01415 - Flavivirus 3'UTR stem loop IV
   2495..2584    +  CDS            HBB_SCICA (fragment): Experimental evidence at protein level: Swiss-Prot protein existence level 1. Involved in oxygen transport from the lung to the various peripheral tissues. From Sciurus carolinensis (Eastern gray squirrel).
   2588..2611    +  polyA_signal   β-globin poly(A) (fragment): human β-globin polyadenylation signal
   2619..2690    +  CDS            HBB (fragment): HBB_PONPY - Experimental evidence at transcript level: Swiss-Prot protein existence level 2. Involved in oxygen transport from the lung to the various peripheral tissues. From Pongo pygmaeus (Bornean orangutan).
   2694..2717    +  polyA_signal   β-globin poly(A) (fragment): human β-globin polyadenylation signal
   2725..2796    +  CDS            HBB (fragment): HBB_PONPY - Experimental evidence at transcript level: Swiss-Prot protein existence level 2. Involved in oxygen transport from the lung to the various peripheral tissues. From Pongo pygmaeus (Bornean orangutan).
   2800..2823    +  polyA_signal   β-globin poly(A) (fragment): human β-globin polyadenylation signal
   2831..2902    +  CDS            HBB (fragment): HBB_PONPY - Experimental evidence at transcript level: Swiss-Prot protein existence level 2. Involved in oxygen transport from the lung to the various peripheral tissues. From Pongo pygmaeus (Bornean orangutan).
   2906..2929    +  polyA_signal   β-globin poly(A) (fragment): human β-globin polyadenylation signal
   2982..3206    +  polyA_signal   bGH poly(A) signal: bovine growth hormone polyadenylation signal
   3210..3231    +  promoter       SV40 promoter (fragment): SV40 enhancer and early promoter
   3252..3485    +  rep_origin     f1 ori (fragment) (sequence partly withheld): f1 bacteriophage origin of replication; arrow indicates direction of (+) strand synthesis
   3490..3537    +  protein_bind   FRT: FLP-mediated recombination occurs in the 8-bp core sequence TCTAGAAA (Turan and Bode, 2011). FLP recombinase from the Saccharomyces cerevisiae 2μ plasmid
   3545..4567    +  CDS            HygR: aminoglycoside phosphotransferase from E. coli; aph(4)-Ia; confers resistance to hygromycin
   4577..4702    +  CDS            ble (fragment): BLE_KLEPN - Experimental evidence at protein level: Swiss-Prot protein existence level 1. Binding protein with a strong affinity to the bleomycin family of antibiotics. Binds to CL990; an antimitotic-antibiotic compound. From Klebsiella pneumoniae.
   4697..4818    +  polyA_signal   SV40 poly(A) signal: SV40 polyadenylation signal
   4891..4907    -  protein_bind   lac operator: The lac repressor binds to the lac operator to inhibit transcription in E. coli. This inhibition can be relieved by adding lactose or isopropyl-β-D-thiogalactopyranoside (IPTG). lac repressor encoded by lacI
   4915..4945    -  promoter       lac promoter: promoter for the E. coli lac operon
   4960..4981    -  protein_bind   CAP binding site: CAP binding activates transcription in the presence of cAMP. E. coli catabolite activator protein
   4994..5086    -  CDS            lacI (fragment): lac repressor; lacI; The lac repressor binds to the lac operator to inhibit transcription in E. coli. This inhibition can be relieved by adding lactose or isopropyl-β-D-thiogalactopyranoside (IPTG).
   5269..5857    -  rep_origin     ori: high-copy-number ColE1/pMB1/pBR322/pUC origin of replication
   6028..6888    -  CDS            AmpR: β-lactamase; bla; confers resistance to ampicillin, carbenicillin, and related antibiotics
   6889..6993    -  promoter       AmpR promoter: bla
   7052..7104    -  misc_feature   bom (fragment): basis of mobility region from pBR322
>Addgene plasmid #108375 | pcDNA5/FRT/TO-globin_del5UTR_WT-xrRNA-4H | addgene full sequence | sequence record 209429 | Addgene NGS Result
GTTGACATTGATTATTGACTAGTTATTAATAGTAATCAATTACGGGGTCATTAGTTCATAGCCCATATAT
GGAGTTCCGCGTTACATAACTTACGGTAAATGGCCCGCCTGGCTGACCGCCCAACGACCCCCGCCCATTG
ACGTCAATAATGACGTATGTTCCCATAGTAACGCCAATAGGGACTTTCCATTGACGTCAATGGGTGGAGT
ATTTACGGTAAACTGCCCACTTGGCAGTACATCAAGTGTATCATATGCCAAGTACGCCCCCTATTGACGT
CAATGACGGTAAATGGCCCGCCTGGCATTATGCCCAGTACATGACCTTATGGGACTTTCCTACTTGGCAG
TACATCTACGTATTAGTCATCGCTATTACCATGGTGATGCGGTTTTGGCAGTACATCAATGGGCGTGGAT
AGCGGTTTGACTCACGGGGATTTCCAAGTCTCCACCCCATTGACGTCAATGGGAGTTTGTTTTGGCACCA
AAATCAACGGGACTTTCCAAAATGTCGTAACAACTCCGCCCCATTGACGCAAATGGGCGGTAGGCGTGTA
CGGTGGGAGGTCTATATAAGCAGAGCTCTCCCTATCAGTGATAGAGATCTCCCTATCAGTGATAGAGATC
GTCGACGAGCTCGTTTAGTGAACCGTCAGATCGCCTGGAGACGCCATCCACGCTGTTTTGACCTCCATAG
AAGACACCGGGACCGATCCAGCCTCCGGACTCTAGCGTTTAAACTTAAGCTTGCTAGCACCATGGTGCAC
CTGACTCCTGAGGAGAAGTCTGCCGTTACTGCCCTGTGGGGCAAGGTGAACGTGGATGAAGTTGGTGGTG
AGGCCCTGGGCAGGTTGGTATCAAGGTTACAAGACAGGTTTAAGGAGACCAATAGAAACTGGGCATGTGG
AGACAGAGAAGACTCTTGGGTTTCTGATAGGCACTGACTCTCTCTGCCTATTGGTCTATTTTCCCACCCT
TAGGCTGCTGGTGGTCTACCCTTGGACCCAGAGGTTCTTTGAGTCCTTTGGGGATCTGTCCACTCCTGAT
GCTGTTATGGGCAACCCTAAGGTGAAGGCTCATGGCAAGAAAGTGCTCGGTGCCTTTAGTGATGGCCTGG
CTCACCTGGACAACCTCAAGGGCACCTTTGCCACACTGAGTGAGCTGCACTGTGACAAGCTGCACGTGGA
TCCTGAGAACTTCAGGGTGAGTCTATGGGACCCTTGATGTTTTCTTTCCCCTTCTTTTCTATGGTTAAGT
TCATGTCATAGGAAGGGGATAAGTAACAGGGTACAGTTTAGAATGGGAAACAGACGAATGATTGCATCAG
TGTGGAAGTCTCAGGATCGTTTTAGTTTCTTTTATTTGCTGTTCATAACAATTGTTTTCTTTTGTTTAAT
TCTTGCTTTCTTTTTTTTTCTTCTCCGCAATTTTTACTATTATACTTAATGCCTTAACATTGTGTATAAC
AAAAGGAAATATCTCTGAGATACATTAAGTAACTTAAAAAAAAACTTTACACAGTCTGCCTAGTACATTA
CTATTTGGAATATATGTGTGCTTATTTGCATATTCATAATCTCCCTACTTTATTTTCTTTTATTTTTAAT
TGATACATAATCATTATACATATTTATGGGTTAAAGTGTAATGTTTTAATATGTGTACACATATTGACCA
AATCAGGGTAATTTTGCATTTGTAATTTTAAAAAATGCTTTCTTCTTTTAATATACTTTTTTGTTTATCT
TATTTCTAATACTTTCCCTAATCTCTTTCTTTCAGGGCAATAATGATACAATGTATCATGCCTCTTTGCA
CCATTCTAAAGAATAACAGTGATAATTTCTGGGTTAAGGCAATAGCAATATTTCTGCATATAAATATTTC
TGCATATAAATTGTAACTGATGTAAGAGGTTTCATATTGCTAATAGCAGCTACAATCCAGCTACCATTCT
GCTTTTATTTTATGGTTGGGATAAGGCTGGATTATTCTGAGTCCAAGCTAGGCCCTTTTGCTAATCATGT
TCATACCTCTTATCTTCCTCCCACAGCTCCTGGGCAACGTGCTGGTCTGTGTGCTGGCCCATCACTTTGG
CAAAGAATTCACCCCACCAGTGCAGGCTGCCTATCAGAAAGTGGTGGCTGGTGTGGCTAATGCCCTGGCC
CACAAGTATCACTAAGCTCGCTTTCTTGCTGTCCAATTTCTCTCGAGGTGAGCAAGGGCGAGGAGCTGTT
CACCGGGGTGGTGCCCATCCTGGTGGACTTGATAGTCAGGCCAGCCGGTTAGGCTGCCACCGAAGGTTGG
TAGACGGTGCTGCCTGCGACCAACCCCAGGAGGACTGGGTTACCAAAGCTGATTCTCCACGGTTGGAAAG
CCTCCCAGAACCGTCTCGGAAGAGGAGTCCCTGCCAACAATGGAGATGAAGCCCGTGTCAGATCGCGAAA
GCGCCACTTCGCCGAGGAGTGCAATCTGTGAGGCCCCAGGAGGACTGGGTAAACAGTCGAGCACCCCACC
AGTGCAGGCTGCCTATCAGAAAGTGGTGGCTGGTGTGGCTAATGCCCTGGCCCACAAGTATCACTAAGCT
CGCTTTCTTGCTGTCCAATTTGTCGAGCACCCCACCAGTGCAGGCTGCCTATCAGAAAGTGGTGGCTGGT
GTGGCTAATGCCCTGGCCCACAAGTATCACTAAGCTCGCTTTCTTGCTGTCCAATTTGTCGAGCACCCCA
CCAGTGCAGGCTGCCTATCAGAAAGTGGTGGCTGGTGTGGCTAATGCCCTGGCCCACAAGTATCACTAAG
CTCGCTTTCTTGCTGTCCAATTTGTCGAGCACCCCACCAGTGCAGGCTGCCTATCAGAAAGTGGTGGCTG
GTGTGGCTAATGCCCTGGCCCACAAGTATCACTAAGCTCGCTTTCTTGCTGTCCAATTTGTCGACCCGGG
CGGCCGCAGAGGGCCCGTTTAAACCCGCTGATCAGCCTCGACTGTGCCTTCTAGTTGCCAGCCATCTGTT
GTTTGCCCCTCCCCCGTGCCTTCCTTGACCCTGGAAGGTGCCACTCCCACTGTCCTTTCCTAATAAAATG
AGGAAATTGCATCGCATTGTCTGAGTAGGTGTCATTCTATTCTGGGGGGTGGGGTGGGGCAGGACAGCAA
GGGGGAGGATTGGGAAGACAATAGCAGGCATGCTGGGGATGCGGTGGGCTCTATGGCTTCTGAGGCGGAA
AGAACCAGCTGGGGCTCTAGGGGGTATCCCC
[124 nt withheld, positions 3252-3375]
C
[91 nt withheld, positions 3377-3467]
AGGGTGATGGTTCACGTACCTAGAAGTTCCTATTCCGAAGTTCCTATTCTCTAGAAAGTATAGGAACTTC
CTTGGCCAAAAAGCCTGAACTCACCGCGACGTCTGTCGAGAAGTTTCTGATCGAAAAGTTCGACAGCGTC
TCCGACCTGATGCAGCTCTCGGAGGGCGAAGAATCTCGTGCTTTCAGCTTCGATGTAGGAGGGCGTGGAT
ATGTCCTGCGGGTAAATAGCTGCGCCGATGGTTTCTACAAAGATCGTTATGTTTATCGGCACTTTGCATC
GGCCGCGCTCCCGATTCCGGAAGTGCTTGACATTGGGGAATTCAGCGAGAGCCTGACCTATTGCATCTCC
CGCCGTGCACAGGGTGTCACGTTGCAAGACCTGCCTGAAACCGAACTGCCCGCTGTTCTGCAGCCGGTCG
CGGAGGCCATGGATGCGATCGCTGCGGCCGATCTTAGCCAGACGAGCGGGTTCGGCCCATTCGGACCGCA
AGGAATCGGTCAATACACTACATGGCGTGATTTCATATGCGCGATTGCTGATCCCCATGTGTATCACTGG
CAAACTGTGATGGACGACACCGTCAGTGCGTCCGTCGCGCAGGCTCTCGATGAGCTGATGCTTTGGGCCG
AGGACTGCCCCGAAGTCCGGCACCTCGTGCACGCGGATTTCGGCTCCAACAATGTCCTGACGGACAATGG
CCGCATAACAGCGGTCATTGACTGGAGCGAGGCGATGTTCGGGGATTCCCAATACGAGGTCGCCAACATC
TTCTTCTGGAGGCCGTGGTTGGCTTGTATGGAGCAGCAGACGCGCTACTTCGAGCGGAGGCATCCGGAGC
TTGCAGGATCGCCGCGGCTCCGGGCGTATATGCTCCGCATTGGTCTTGACCAACTCTATCAGAGCTTGGT
TGACGGCAATTTCGATGATGCAGCTTGGGCGCAGGGTCGATGCGACGCAATCGTCCGATCCGGAGCCGGG
ACTGTCGGGCGTACACAAATCGCCCGCAGAAGCGCGGCCGTCTGGACCGATGGCTGTGTAGAAGTACTCG
CCGATAGTGGAAACCGACGCCCCAGCACTCGTCCGAGGGCAAAGGAATAGCACGTACTACGAGATTTCGA
TTCCACCGCCGCCTTCTATGAAAGGTTGGGCTTCGGAATCGTTTTCCGGGACGCCGGCTGGATGATCCTC
CAGCGCGGGGATCTCATGCTGGAGTTCTTCGCCCACCCCAACTTGTTTATTGCAGCTTATAATGGTTACA
AATAAAGCAATAGCATCACAAATTTCACAAATAAAGCATTTTTTTCACTGCATTCTAGTTGTGGTTTGTC
CAAACTCATCAATGTATCTTATCATGTCTGTATACCGTCGACCTCTAGCTAGAGCTTGGCGTAATCATGG
TCATAGCTGTTTCCTGTGTGAAATTGTTATCCGCTCACAATTCCACACAACATACGAGCCGGAAGCATAA
AGTGTAAAGCCTGGGGTGCCTAATGAGTGAGCTAACTCACATTAATTGCGTTGCGCTCACTGCCCGCTTT
CCAGTCGGGAAACCTGTCGTGCCAGCTGCATTAATGAATCGGCCAACGCGCGGGGAGAGGCGGTTTGCGT
ATTGGGCGCTCTTCCGCTTCCTCGCTCACTGACTCGCTGCGCTCGGTCGTTCGGCTGCGGCGAGCGGTAT
CAGCTCACTCAAAGGCGGTAATACGGTTATCCACAGAATCAGGGGATAACGCAGGAAAGAACATGTGAGC
AAAAGGCCAGCAAAAGGCCAGGAACCGTAAAAAGGCCGCGTTGCTGGCGTTTTTCCATAGGCTCCGCCCC
CCTGACGAGCATCACAAAAATCGACGCTCAAGTCAGAGGTGGCGAAACCCGACAGGACTATAAAGATACC
AGGCGTTTCCCCCTGGAAGCTCCCTCGTGCGCTCTCCTGTTCCGACCCTGCCGCTTACCGGATACCTGTC
CGCCTTTCTCCCTTCGGGAAGCGTGGCGCTTTCTCATAGCTCACGCTGTAGGTATCTCAGTTCGGTGTAG
GTCGTTCGCTCCAAGCTGGGCTGTGTGCACGAACCCCCCGTTCAGCCCGACCGCTGCGCCTTATCCGGTA
ACTATCGTCTTGAGTCCAACCCGGTAAGACACGACTTATCGCCACTGGCAGCAGCCACTGGTAACAGGAT
TAGCAGAGCGAGGTATGTAGGCGGTGCTACAGAGTTCTTGAAGTGGTGGCCTAACTACGGCTACACTAGA
AGAACAGTATTTGGTATCTGCGCTCTGCTGAAGCCAGTTACCTTCGGAAAAAGAGTTGGTAGCTCTTGAT
CCGGCAAACAAACCACCGCTGGTAGCGGTGGTTTTTTTGTTTGCAAGCAGCAGATTACGCGCAGAAAAAA
AGGATCTCAAGAAGATCCTTTGATCTTTTCTACGGGGTCTGACGCTCAGTGGAACGAAAACTCACGTTAA
GGGATTTTGGTCATGAGATTATCAAAAAGGATCTTCACCTAGATCCTTTTAAATTAAAAATGAAGTTTTA
AATCAATCTAAAGTATATATGAGTAAACTTGGTCTGACAGTTACCAATGCTTAATCAGTGAGGCACCTAT
CTCAGCGATCTGTCTATTTCGTTCATCCATAGTTGCCTGACTCCCCGTCGTGTAGATAACTACGATACGG
GAGGGCTTACCATCTGGCCCCAGTGCTGCAATGATACCGCGAGACCCACGCTCACCGGCTCCAGATTTAT
CAGCAATAAACCAGCCAGCCGGAAGGGCCGAGCGCAGAAGTGGTCCTGCAACTTTATCCGCCTCCATCCA
GTCTATTAATTGTTGCCGGGAAGCTAGAGTAAGTAGTTCGCCAGTTAATAGTTTGCGCAACGTTGTTGCC
ATTGCTACAGGCATCGTGGTGTCACGCTCGTCGTTTGGTATGGCTTCATTCAGCTCCGGTTCCCAACGAT
CAAGGCGAGTTACATGATCCCCCATGTTGTGCAAAAAAGCGGTTAGCTCCTTCGGTCCTCCGATCGTTGT
CAGAAGTAAGTTGGCCGCAGTGTTATCACTCATGGTTATGGCAGCACTGCATAATTCTCTTACTGTCATG
CCATCCGTAAGATGCTTTTCTGTGACTGGTGAGTACTCAACCAAGTCATTCTGAGAATAGTGTATGCGGC
GACCGAGTTGCTCTTGCCCGGCGTCAATACGGGATAATACCGCGCCACATAGCAGAACTTTAAAAGTGCT
CATCATTGGAAAACGTTCTTCGGGGCGAAAACTCTCAAGGATCTTACCGCTGTTGAGATCCAGTTCGATG
TAACCCACTCGTGCACCCAACTGATCTTCAGCATCTTTTACTTTCACCAGCGTTTCTGGGTGAGCAAAAA
CAGGAAGGCAAAATGCCGCAAAAAAGGGAATAAGGGCGACACGGAAATGTTGAATACTCATACTCTTCCT
TTTTCAATATTATTGAAGCATTTATCAGGGTTATTGTCTCATGAGCGGATACATATTTGAATGTATTTAG
AAAAATAAACAAATAGGGGTTCCGCGCACATTTCCCCGAAAAGTGCCACCTGACGTCGACGGATCGGGAG
ATCTCCCGATCCCCTATGGTGCACTCTCAGTACAATCTGCTCTGATGCCGCATAGTTAAGCCAGTATCTG
CTCCCTGCTTGTGTGTTGGAGGTCGCTGAGTAGTGCGCGAGCAAAATTTAAGCTACAACAAGGCAAGGCT
TGACCGACAATTGCATGAAGAATCTGCTTAGGGTTAGGCGTTTTGCGCTGCTTCGCGATGTACGGGCCAG
ATATACGC
